>Addgene plasmid #139992 | pCMV-T7-SpCas9-VRQR-P2A-EGFP (RTW3161) | addgene full sequence | sequence record 275524 | Addgene NGS Result
CTGCTCTGATGCCGCATAGTTAAGCCAGTATCTGCTCCCTGCTTGTGTGTTGGAGGTCGCTGAGTAGTGC
GCGAGCAAAATTTAAGCTACAACAAGGCAAGGCTTGACCGACAATTGCATGAAGAATCTGCTTAGGGTTA
GGCGTTTTGCGCTGCTTCGCGATGTACGGGCCAGATATACGCGTTGACATTGATTATTGACTAGTTATTA
ATAGTAATCAATTACGGGGTCATTAGTTCATAGCCCATATATGGAGTTCCGCGTTACATAACTTACGGTA
AATGGCCCGCCTGGCTGACCGCCCAACGACCCCCGCCCATTGACGTCAATAATGACGTATGTTCCCATAG
TAACGCCAATAGGGACTTTCCATTGACGTCAATGGGTGGAGTATTTACGGTAAACTGCCCACTTGGCAGT
ACATCAAGTGTATCATATGCCAAGTACGCCCCCTATTGACGTCAATGACGGTAAATGGCCCGCCTGGCAT
TATGCCCAGTACATGACCTTATGGGACTTTCCTACTTGGCAGTACATCTACGTATTAGTCATCGCTATTA
CCATGGTGATGCGGTTTTGGCAGTACATCAATGGGCGTGGATAGCGGTTTGACTCACGGGGATTTCCAAG
TCTCCACCCCATTGACGTCAATGGGAGTTTGTTTTGGCACCAAAATCAACGGGACTTTCCAAAATGTCGT
AACAACTCCGCCCCATTGACGCAAATGGGCGGTAGGCGTGTACGGTGGGAGGTCTATATAAGCAGAGCTG
GTTTAGTGAACCGTCAGATCCGCTAGAGATCCGCGGCCGCTAATACGACTCACTATAGGGAGAGCCGCCA
CCATGGACAAGAAGTACAGCATCGGCCTGGACATCGGCACCAACTCTGTGGGCTGGGCCGTGATCACCGA
CGAGTACAAGGTGCCCAGCAAGAAATTCAAGGTGCTGGGCAACACCGACCGGCACAGCATCAAGAAGAAC
CTGATCGGAGCCCTGCTGTTCGACAGCGGCGAAACAGCCGAGGCCACCCGGCTGAAGAGAACCGCCAGAA
GAAGATACACCAGACGGAAGAACCGGATCTGCTATCTGCAAGAGATCTTCAGCAACGAGATGGCCAAGGT
GGACGACAGCTTCTTCCACAGACTGGAAGAGTCCTTCCTGGTGGAAGAGGATAAGAAGCACGAGCGGCAC
CCCATCTTCGGCAACATCGTGGACGAGGTGGCCTACCACGAGAAGTACCCCACCATCTACCACCTGAGAA
AGAAACTGGTGGACAGCACCGACAAGGCCGACCTGCGGCTGATCTATCTGGCCCTGGCCCACATGATCAA
GTTCCGGGGCCACTTCCTGATCGAGGGCGACCTGAACCCCGACAACAGCGACGTGGACAAGCTGTTCATC
CAGCTGGTGCAGACCTACAACCAGCTGTTCGAGGAAAACCCCATCAACGCCAGCGGCGTGGACGCCAAGG
CCATCCTGTCTGCCAGACTGAGCAAGAGCAGACGGCTGGAAAATCTGATCGCCCAGCTGCCCGGCGAGAA
GAAGAATGGCCTGTTCGGAAACCTGATTGCCCTGAGCCTGGGCCTGACCCCCAACTTCAAGAGCAACTTC
GACCTGGCCGAGGATGCCAAACTGCAGCTGAGCAAGGACACCTACGACGACGACCTGGACAACCTGCTGG
CCCAGATCGGCGACCAGTACGCCGACCTGTTTCTGGCCGCCAAGAACCTGTCCGACGCCATCCTGCTGAG
CGACATCCTGAGAGTGAACACCGAGATCACCAAGGCCCCCCTGAGCGCCTCTATGATCAAGAGATACGAC
GAGCACCACCAGGACCTGACCCTGCTGAAAGCTCTCGTGCGGCAGCAGCTGCCTGAGAAGTACAAAGAGA
TTTTCTTCGACCAGAGCAAGAACGGCTACGCCGGCTACATTGACGGCGGAGCCAGCCAGGAAGAGTTCTA
CAAGTTCATCAAGCCCATCCTGGAAAAGATGGACGGCACCGAGGAACTGCTCGTGAAGCTGAACAGAGAG
GACCTGCTGCGGAAGCAGCGGACCTTCGACAACGGCAGCATCCCCCACCAGATCCACCTGGGAGAGCTGC
ACGCCATTCTGCGGCGGCAGGAAGATTTTTACCCATTCCTGAAGGACAACCGGGAAAAGATCGAGAAGAT
CCTGACCTTCCGCATCCCCTACTACGTGGGCCCTCTGGCCAGGGGAAACAGCAGATTCGCCTGGATGACC
AGAAAGAGCGAGGAAACCATCACCCCCTGGAACTTCGAGGAAGTGGTGGACAAGGGCGCTTCCGCCCAGA
GCTTCATCGAGCGGATGACCAACTTCGATAAGAACCTGCCCAACGAGAAGGTGCTGCCCAAGCACAGCCT
GCTGTACGAGTACTTCACCGTGTATAACGAGCTGACCAAAGTGAAATACGTGACCGAGGGAATGAGAAAG
CCCGCCTTCCTGAGCGGCGAGCAGAAAAAGGCCATCGTGGACCTGCTGTTCAAGACCAACCGGAAAGTGA
CCGTGAAGCAGCTGAAAGAGGACTACTTCAAGAAAATCGAGTGCTTCGACTCCGTGGAAATCTCCGGCGT
GGAAGATCGGTTCAACGCCTCCCTGGGCACATACCACGATCTGCTGAAAATTATCAAGGACAAGGACTTC
CTGGACAATGAGGAAAACGAGGACATTCTGGAAGATATCGTGCTGACCCTGACACTGTTTGAGGACAGAG
AGATGATCGAGGAACGGCTGAAAACCTATGCCCACCTGTTCGACGACAAAGTGATGAAGCAGCTGAAGCG
GCGGAGATACACCGGCTGGGGCAGGCTGAGCCGGAAGCTGATCAACGGCATCCGGGACAAGCAGTCCGGC
AAGACAATCCTGGATTTCCTGAAGTCCGACGGCTTCGCCAACAGAAACTTCATGCAGCTGATCCACGACG
ACAGCCTGACCTTTAAAGAGGACATCCAGAAAGCCCAGGTGTCCGGCCAGGGCGATAGCCTGCACGAGCA
CATTGCCAATCTGGCCGGCAGCCCCGCCATTAAGAAGGGCATCCTGCAGACAGTGAAGGTGGTGGACGAG
CTCGTGAAAGTGATGGGCCGGCACAAGCCCGAGAACATCGTGATCGAAATGGCCAGAGAGAACCAGACCA
CCCAGAAGGGACAGAAGAACAGCCGCGAGAGAATGAAGCGGATCGAAGAGGGCATCAAAGAGCTGGGCAG
CCAGATCCTGAAAGAACACCCCGTGGAAAACACCCAGCTGCAGAACGAGAAGCTGTACCTGTACTACCTG
CAGAATGGGCGGGATATGTACGTGGACCAGGAACTGGACATCAACCGGCTGTCCGACTACGATGTGGACC
ATATCGTGCCTCAGAGCTTTCTGAAGGACGACTCCATCGACAACAAGGTGCTGACCAGAAGCGACAAGAA
CCGGGGCAAGAGCGACAACGTGCCCTCCGAAGAGGTCGTGAAGAAGATGAAGAACTACTGGCGGCAGCTG
CTGAACGCCAAGCTGATTACCCAGAGAAAGTTCGACAATCTGACCAAGGCCGAGAGAGGCGGCCTGAGCG
AACTGGATAAGGCCGGCTTCATCAAGAGACAGCTGGTGGAAACCCGGCAGATCACAAAGCACGTGGCACA
GATCCTGGACTCCCGGATGAACACTAAGTACGACGAGAATGACAAGCTGATCCGGGAAGTGAAAGTGATC
ACCCTGAAGTCCAAGCTGGTGTCCGATTTCCGGAAGGATTTCCAGTTTTACAAAGTGCGCGAGATCAACA
ACTACCACCACGCCCACGACGCCTACCTGAACGCCGTCGTGGGAACCGCCCTGATCAAAAAGTACCCTAA
GCTGGAAAGCGAGTTCGTGTACGGCGACTACAAGGTGTACGACGTGCGGAAGATGATCGCCAAGAGCGAG
CAGGAAATCGGCAAGGCTACCGCCAAGTACTTCTTCTACAGCAACATCATGAACTTTTTCAAGACCGAGA
TTACCCTGGCCAACGGCGAGATCCGGAAGCGGCCTCTGATCGAGACAAACGGCGAAACCGGGGAGATCGT
GTGGGATAAGGGCCGGGATTTTGCCACCGTGCGGAAAGTGCTGAGCATGCCCCAAGTGAATATCGTGAAA
AAGACCGAGGTGCAGACAGGCGGCTTCAGCAAAGAGTCTATCCTGCCCAAGAGGAACAGCGATAAGCTGA
TCGCCAGAAAGAAGGACTGGGACCCTAAGAAGTACGGCGGCTTCGTGAGCCCCACCGTGGCCTATTCTGT
GCTGGTGGTGGCCAAAGTGGAAAAGGGCAAGTCCAAGAAACTGAAGAGTGTGAAAGAGCTGCTGGGGATC
ACCATCATGGAAAGAAGCAGCTTCGAGAAGAATCCCATCGACTTTCTGGAAGCCAAGGGCTACAAAGAAG
TGAAAAAGGACCTGATCATCAAGCTGCCTAAGTACTCCCTGTTCGAGCTGGAAAACGGCCGGAAGAGAAT
GCTGGCCTCTGCCAGAGAACTGCAGAAGGGAAACGAACTGGCCCTGCCCTCCAAATATGTGAACTTCCTG
TACCTGGCCAGCCACTATGAGAAGCTGAAGGGCTCCCCCGAGGATAATGAGCAGAAACAGCTGTTTGTGG
AACAGCACAAGCACTACCTGGACGAGATCATCGAGCAGATCAGCGAGTTCTCCAAGAGAGTGATCCTGGC
CGACGCTAATCTGGACAAAGTGCTGTCCGCCTACAACAAGCACCGGGATAAGCCCATCAGAGAGCAGGCC
GAGAATATCATCCACCTGTTTACCCTGACCAATCTGGGAGCCCCTGCCGCCTTCAAGTACTTTGACACCA
CCATCGACCGGAAGCAGTACAGAAGCACCAAAGAGGTGCTGGACGCCACCCTGATCCACCAGAGCATCAC
CGGCCTGTACGAGACACGGATCGACCTGTCTCAGCTGGGAGGCGACGGATCCGGCGGAGGCGGAAGCGGG
AAAAGAACCGCCGACGGCAGCGAATTCGAGCCCAAGAAGAAGAGGAAAGTCTCGAGCGGAGGCGACTACA
AAGACCATGACGGTGATTATAAAGATCATGACATCGATTACAAGGATGACGATGACAAGGGAGGCGGTGG
AAGCGGCGCAACAAACTTCTCTCTGCTGAAACAAGCCGGAGATGTCGAAGAGAATCCTGGACCGATGGTG
AGCAAGGGCGAGGAGCTGTTCACCGGGGTGGTGCCCATCCTGGTCGAGCTGGACGGCGACGTAAACGGCC
ACAAGTTCAGCGTGTCCGGCGAGGGCGAGGGCGATGCCACCTACGGCAAGCTGACCCTGAAGTTCATCTG
CACCACCGGCAAGCTGCCCGTGCCCTGGCCCACCCTCGTGACCACCCTGACCTACGGCGTGCAGTGCTTC
AGCCGCTACCCCGACCACATGAAGCAGCACGACTTCTTCAAGTCCGCCATGCCCGAAGGCTACGTCCAGG
AGCGCACCATCTTCTTCAAGGACGACGGCAACTACAAGACCCGCGCCGAGGTGAAGTTCGAGGGCGACAC
CCTGGTGAACCGCATCGAGCTGAAGGGCATCGACTTCAAGGAGGACGGCAACATCCTGGGGCACAAGCTG
GAGTACAACTACAACAGCCACAACGTCTATATCATGGCCGACAAGCAGAAGAACGGCATCAAGGTGAACT
TCAAGATCCGCCACAACATCGAGGACGGCAGCGTGCAGCTCGCCGACCACTACCAGCAGAACACCCCCAT
CGGCGACGGCCCCGTGCTGCTGCCCGACAACCACTACCTGAGCACCCAGTCCGCCCTGAGCAAAGACCCC
AACGAGAAGCGCGATCACATGGTCCTGCTGGAGTTCGTGACCGCCGCCGGGATCACTCTCGGCATGGACG
AGCTGTACAAGTGACCGGTCATCATCACCATCACCATTGAGTTTAAACCCGCTGATCAGCCTCGACTGTG
CCTTCTAGTTGCCAGCCATCTGTTGTTTGCCCCTCCCCCGTGCCTTCCTTGACCCTGGAAGGTGCCACTC
CCACTGTCCTTTCCTAATAAAATGAGGAAATTGCATCGCATTGTCTGAGTAGGTGTCATTCTATTCTGGG
GGGTGGGGTGGGGCAGGACAGCAAGGGGGAGGATTGGGAAGACAATAGCAGGCATGCTGGGGATGCGGTG
GGCTCTATGGCTTCTGAGGCGGAAAGAACCAGCTGGGGCTCGATACCGTCGACCTCTAGCTAGAGCTTGG
CGTAATCATGGTCATAGCTGTTTCCTGTGTGAAATTGTTATCCGCTCACAATTCCACACAACATACGAGC
CGGAAGCATAAAGTGTAAAGCCTAGGGTGCCTAATGAGTGAGCTAACTCACATTAATTGCGTTGCGCTCA
CTGCCCGCTTTCCAGTCGGGAAACCTGTCGTGCCAGCTGCATTAATGAATCGGCCAACGCGCGGGGAGAG
GCGGTTTGCGTATTGGGCGCTCTTCCGCTTCCTCGCTCACTGACTCGCTGCGCTCGGTCGTTCGGCTGCG
GCGAGCGGTATCAGCTCACTCAAAGGCGGTAATACGGTTATCCACAGAATCAGGGGATAACGCAGGAAAG
AACATGTGAGCAAAAGGCCAGCAAAAGGCCAGGAACCGTAAAAAGGCCGCGTTGCTGGCGTTTTTCCATA
GGCTCCGCCCCCCTGACGAGCATCACAAAAATCGACGCTCAAGTCAGAGGTGGCGAAACCCGACAGGACT
ATAAAGATACCAGGCGTTTCCCCCTGGAAGCTCCCTCGTGCGCTCTCCTGTTCCGACCCTGCCGCTTACC
GGATACCTGTCCGCCTTTCTCCCTTCGGGAAGCGTGGCGCTTTCTCATAGCTCACGCTGTAGGTATCTCA
GTTCGGTGTAGGTCGTTCGCTCCAAGCTGGGCTGTGTGCACGAACCCCCCGTTCAGCCCGACCGCTGCGC
CTTATCCGGTAACTATCGTCTTGAGTCCAACCCGGTAAGACACGACTTATCGCCACTGGCAGCAGCCACT
GGTAACAGGATTAGCAGAGCGAGGTATGTAGGCGGTGCTACAGAGTTCTTGAAGTGGTGGCCTAACTACG
GCTACACTAGAAGAACAGTATTTGGTATCTGCGCTCTGCTGAAGCCAGTTACCTTCGGAAAAAGAGTTGG
TAGCTCTTGATCCGGCAAACAAACCACCGCTGGTAGCGGTGGTTTTTTTGTTTGCAAGCAGCAGATTACG
CGCAGAAAAAAAGGATCTCAAGAAGATCCTTTGATCTTTTCTACGGGGTCTGACGCTCAGTGGAACGAAA
ACTCACGTTAAGGGATTTTGGTCATGAGATTATCAAAAAGGATCTTCACCTAGATCCTTTTAAATTAAAA
ATGAAGTTTTAAATCAATCTAAAGTATATATGAGTAAACTTGGTCTGACAGTTACCAATGCTTAATCAGT
GAGGCACCTATCTCAGCGATCTGTCTATTTCGTTCATCCATAGTTGCCTGACTCCCCGTCGTGTAGATAA
CTACGATACGGGAGGGCTTACCATCTGGCCCCAGTGCTGCAATGATACCGCGAGACCCACGCTCACCGGC
TCCAGATTTATCAGCAATAAACCAGCCAGCCGGAAGGGCCGAGCGCAGAAGTGGTCCTGCAACTTTATCC
GCCTCCATCCAGTCTATTAATTGTTGCCGGGAAGCTAGAGTAAGTAGTTCGCCAGTTAATAGTTTGCGCA
ACGTTGTTGCCATTGCTACAGGCATCGTGGTGTCACGCTCGTCGTTTGGTATGGCTTCATTCAGCTCCGG
TTCCCAACGATCAAGGCGAGTTACATGATCCCCCATGTTGTGCAAAAAAGCGGTTAGCTCCTTCGGTCCT
CCGATCGTTGTCAGAAGTAAGTTGGCCGCAGTGTTATCACTCATGGTTATGGCAGCACTGCATAATTCTC
TTACTGTCATGCCATCCGTAAGATGCTTTTCTGTGACTGGTGAGTACTCAACCAAGTCATTCTGAGAATA
GTGTATGCGGCGACCGAGTTGCTCTTGCCCGGCGTCAATACGGGATAATACCGCGCCACATAGCAGAACT
TTAAAAGTGCTCATCATTGGAAAACGTTCTTCGGGGCGAAAACTCTCAAGGATCTTACCGCTGTTGAGAT
CCAGTTCGATGTAACCCACTCGTGCACCCAACTGATCTTCAGCATCTTTTACTTTCACCAGCGTTTCTGG
GTGAGCAAAAACAGGAAGGCAAAATGCCGCAAAAAAGGGAATAAGGGCGACACGGAAATGTTGAATACTC
ATACTCTTCCTTTTTCAATATTATTGAAGCATTTATCAGGGTTATTGTCTCATGAGCGGATACATATTTG
AATGTATTTAGAAAAATAAACAAATAGGGGTTCCGCGCACATTTCCCCGAAAAGTGCCACCTGACGTCGA
CGGATCGGGAGATCGATCTCCCGATCCCCTAGGGTCGACTCTCAGTACAAT
Features (pLannotate 1.2.2; 18 found; start..end, strand, type, name):
    186..565     +  enhancer       CMV enhancer: human cytomegalovirus immediate early enhancer
    566..769     +  promoter       CMV promoter: human cytomegalovirus (CMV) immediate early promoter
    811..829     +  promoter       T7 promoter: promoter for bacteriophage T7 RNA polymerase
    843..2561    +  CDS            Cas9(N): N-terminal portion of Streptococcus pyogenes Cas9 (Zetsche et al., 2015)
   2448..4946    +  CDS            Cas9(C): C-terminal portion of Streptococcus pyogenes Cas9 (Zetsche et al., 2015)
   5034..5099    +  CDS            3xFLAG: three tandem FLAG® epitope tags, followed by an enterokinase cleavage site
   5175..5891    +  CDS            EGFP: EGFP is a basic (constitutively fluorescent) green fluorescent protein published in 1996, derived from Aequorea victoria. It is reported to be a rapidly-maturing weak dimer with moderate acid sensitivity.
   5946..6170    +  polyA_signal   bGH poly(A) signal: bovine growth hormone polyadenylation signal
   6174..6195    +  promoter       SV40 promoter (fragment): SV40 enhancer and early promoter
   6200..6216    +  misc_feature   MCS (fragment): pBluescript multiple cloning site
   6265..6281    -  protein_bind   lac operator: The lac repressor binds to the lac operator to inhibit transcription in E. coli. This inhibition can be relieved by adding lactose or isopropyl-β-D-thiogalactopyranoside (IPTG). lac repressor encoded by lacI
   6289..6319    -  promoter       lac promoter: promoter for the E. coli lac operon
   6334..6355    -  protein_bind   CAP binding site: CAP binding activates transcription in the presence of cAMP. E. coli catabolite activator protein
   6368..6460    -  CDS            lacI (fragment): lac repressor; lacI; The lac repressor binds to the lac operator to inhibit transcription in E. coli. This inhibition can be relieved by adding lactose or isopropyl-β-D-thiogalactopyranoside (IPTG).
   6643..7231    -  rep_origin     ori: high-copy-number ColE1/pMB1/pBR322/pUC origin of replication
   7402..8262    -  CDS            AmpR: β-lactamase; bla; confers resistance to ampicillin, carbenicillin, and related antibiotics
   8263..8367    -  promoter       AmpR promoter: bla
   8438..31      -  misc_feature   bom (fragment) (across the origin): basis of mobility region from pBR322
