>Addgene plasmid #139992 | pCMV-T7-SpCas9-VRQR-P2A-EGFP (RTW3161) | depositor full sequence | sequence record 275623 | RTW3161
ATATGCCAAGTACGCCCCCTATTGACGTCAATGACGGTAAATGGCCCGCCTGGCATTATGCCCAGTACAT
GACCTTATGGGACTTTCCTACTTGGCAGTACATCTACGTATTAGTCATCGCTATTACCATGGTGATGCGG
TTTTGGCAGTACATCAATGGGCGTGGATAGCGGTTTGACTCACGGGGATTTCCAAGTCTCCACCCCATTG
ACGTCAATGGGAGTTTGTTTTGGCACCAAAATCAACGGGACTTTCCAAAATGTCGTAACAACTCCGCCCC
ATTGACGCAAATGGGCGGTAGGCGTGTACGGTGGGAGGTCTATATAAGCAGAGCTGGTTTAGTGAACCGT
CAGATCCGCTAGAGATCCGCGGCCGCTAATACGACTCACTATAGGGAGAGCCGCCACCATGGACAAGAAG
TACAGCATCGGCCTGGACATCGGCACCAACTCTGTGGGCTGGGCCGTGATCACCGACGAGTACAAGGTGC
CCAGCAAGAAATTCAAGGTGCTGGGCAACACCGACCGGCACAGCATCAAGAAGAACCTGATCGGAGCCCT
GCTGTTCGACAGCGGCGAAACAGCCGAGGCCACCCGGCTGAAGAGAACCGCCAGAAGAAGATACACCAGA
CGGAAGAACCGGATCTGCTATCTGCAAGAGATCTTCAGCAACGAGATGGCCAAGGTGGACGACAGCTTCT
TCCACAGACTGGAAGAGTCCTTCCTGGTGGAAGAGGATAAGAAGCACGAGCGGCACCCCATCTTCGGCAA
CATCGTGGACGAGGTGGCCTACCACGAGAAGTACCCCACCATCTACCACCTGAGAAAGAAACTGGTGGAC
AGCACCGACAAGGCCGACCTGCGGCTGATCTATCTGGCCCTGGCCCACATGATCAAGTTCCGGGGCCACT
TCCTGATCGAGGGCGACCTGAACCCCGACAACAGCGACGTGGACAAGCTGTTCATCCAGCTGGTGCAGAC
CTACAACCAGCTGTTCGAGGAAAACCCCATCAACGCCAGCGGCGTGGACGCCAAGGCCATCCTGTCTGCC
AGACTGAGCAAGAGCAGACGGCTGGAAAATCTGATCGCCCAGCTGCCCGGCGAGAAGAAGAATGGCCTGT
TCGGAAACCTGATTGCCCTGAGCCTGGGCCTGACCCCCAACTTCAAGAGCAACTTCGACCTGGCCGAGGA
TGCCAAACTGCAGCTGAGCAAGGACACCTACGACGACGACCTGGACAACCTGCTGGCCCAGATCGGCGAC
CAGTACGCCGACCTGTTTCTGGCCGCCAAGAACCTGTCCGACGCCATCCTGCTGAGCGACATCCTGAGAG
TGAACACCGAGATCACCAAGGCCCCCCTGAGCGCCTCTATGATCAAGAGATACGACGAGCACCACCAGGA
CCTGACCCTGCTGAAAGCTCTCGTGCGGCAGCAGCTGCCTGAGAAGTACAAAGAGATTTTCTTCGACCAG
AGCAAGAACGGCTACGCCGGCTACATTGACGGCGGAGCCAGCCAGGAAGAGTTCTACAAGTTCATCAAGC
CCATCCTGGAAAAGATGGACGGCACCGAGGAACTGCTCGTGAAGCTGAACAGAGAGGACCTGCTGCGGAA
GCAGCGGACCTTCGACAACGGCAGCATCCCCCACCAGATCCACCTGGGAGAGCTGCACGCCATTCTGCGG
CGGCAGGAAGATTTTTACCCATTCCTGAAGGACAACCGGGAAAAGATCGAGAAGATCCTGACCTTCCGCA
TCCCCTACTACGTGGGCCCTCTGGCCAGGGGAAACAGCAGATTCGCCTGGATGACCAGAAAGAGCGAGGA
AACCATCACCCCCTGGAACTTCGAGGAAGTGGTGGACAAGGGCGCTTCCGCCCAGAGCTTCATCGAGCGG
ATGACCAACTTCGATAAGAACCTGCCCAACGAGAAGGTGCTGCCCAAGCACAGCCTGCTGTACGAGTACT
TCACCGTGTATAACGAGCTGACCAAAGTGAAATACGTGACCGAGGGAATGAGAAAGCCCGCCTTCCTGAG
CGGCGAGCAGAAAAAGGCCATCGTGGACCTGCTGTTCAAGACCAACCGGAAAGTGACCGTGAAGCAGCTG
AAAGAGGACTACTTCAAGAAAATCGAGTGCTTCGACTCCGTGGAAATCTCCGGCGTGGAAGATCGGTTCA
ACGCCTCCCTGGGCACATACCACGATCTGCTGAAAATTATCAAGGACAAGGACTTCCTGGACAATGAGGA
AAACGAGGACATTCTGGAAGATATCGTGCTGACCCTGACACTGTTTGAGGACAGAGAGATGATCGAGGAA
CGGCTGAAAACCTATGCCCACCTGTTCGACGACAAAGTGATGAAGCAGCTGAAGCGGCGGAGATACACCG
GCTGGGGCAGGCTGAGCCGGAAGCTGATCAACGGCATCCGGGACAAGCAGTCCGGCAAGACAATCCTGGA
TTTCCTGAAGTCCGACGGCTTCGCCAACAGAAACTTCATGCAGCTGATCCACGACGACAGCCTGACCTTT
AAAGAGGACATCCAGAAAGCCCAGGTGTCCGGCCAGGGCGATAGCCTGCACGAGCACATTGCCAATCTGG
CCGGCAGCCCCGCCATTAAGAAGGGCATCCTGCAGACAGTGAAGGTGGTGGACGAGCTCGTGAAAGTGAT
GGGCCGGCACAAGCCCGAGAACATCGTGATCGAAATGGCCAGAGAGAACCAGACCACCCAGAAGGGACAG
AAGAACAGCCGCGAGAGAATGAAGCGGATCGAAGAGGGCATCAAAGAGCTGGGCAGCCAGATCCTGAAAG
AACACCCCGTGGAAAACACCCAGCTGCAGAACGAGAAGCTGTACCTGTACTACCTGCAGAATGGGCGGGA
TATGTACGTGGACCAGGAACTGGACATCAACCGGCTGTCCGACTACGATGTGGACCATATCGTGCCTCAG
AGCTTTCTGAAGGACGACTCCATCGACAACAAGGTGCTGACCAGAAGCGACAAGAACCGGGGCAAGAGCG
ACAACGTGCCCTCCGAAGAGGTCGTGAAGAAGATGAAGAACTACTGGCGGCAGCTGCTGAACGCCAAGCT
GATTACCCAGAGAAAGTTCGACAATCTGACCAAGGCCGAGAGAGGCGGCCTGAGCGAACTGGATAAGGCC
GGCTTCATCAAGAGACAGCTGGTGGAAACCCGGCAGATCACAAAGCACGTGGCACAGATCCTGGACTCCC
GGATGAACACTAAGTACGACGAGAATGACAAGCTGATCCGGGAAGTGAAAGTGATCACCCTGAAGTCCAA
GCTGGTGTCCGATTTCCGGAAGGATTTCCAGTTTTACAAAGTGCGCGAGATCAACAACTACCACCACGCC
CACGACGCCTACCTGAACGCCGTCGTGGGAACCGCCCTGATCAAAAAGTACCCTAAGCTGGAAAGCGAGT
TCGTGTACGGCGACTACAAGGTGTACGACGTGCGGAAGATGATCGCCAAGAGCGAGCAGGAAATCGGCAA
GGCTACCGCCAAGTACTTCTTCTACAGCAACATCATGAACTTTTTCAAGACCGAGATTACCCTGGCCAAC
GGCGAGATCCGGAAGCGGCCTCTGATCGAGACAAACGGCGAAACCGGGGAGATCGTGTGGGATAAGGGCC
GGGATTTTGCCACCGTGCGGAAAGTGCTGAGCATGCCCCAAGTGAATATCGTGAAAAAGACCGAGGTGCA
GACAGGCGGCTTCAGCAAAGAGTCTATCCTGCCCAAGAGGAACAGCGATAAGCTGATCGCCAGAAAGAAG
GACTGGGACCCTAAGAAGTACGGCGGCTTCGTGAGCCCCACCGTGGCCTATTCTGTGCTGGTGGTGGCCA
AAGTGGAAAAGGGCAAGTCCAAGAAACTGAAGAGTGTGAAAGAGCTGCTGGGGATCACCATCATGGAAAG
AAGCAGCTTCGAGAAGAATCCCATCGACTTTCTGGAAGCCAAGGGCTACAAAGAAGTGAAAAAGGACCTG
ATCATCAAGCTGCCTAAGTACTCCCTGTTCGAGCTGGAAAACGGCCGGAAGAGAATGCTGGCCTCTGCCA
GAGAACTGCAGAAGGGAAACGAACTGGCCCTGCCCTCCAAATATGTGAACTTCCTGTACCTGGCCAGCCA
CTATGAGAAGCTGAAGGGCTCCCCCGAGGATAATGAGCAGAAACAGCTGTTTGTGGAACAGCACAAGCAC
TACCTGGACGAGATCATCGAGCAGATCAGCGAGTTCTCCAAGAGAGTGATCCTGGCCGACGCTAATCTGG
ACAAAGTGCTGTCCGCCTACAACAAGCACCGGGATAAGCCCATCAGAGAGCAGGCCGAGAATATCATCCA
CCTGTTTACCCTGACCAATCTGGGAGCCCCTGCCGCCTTCAAGTACTTTGACACCACCATCGACCGGAAG
CAGTACAGAAGCACCAAAGAGGTGCTGGACGCCACCCTGATCCACCAGAGCATCACCGGCCTGTACGAGA
CACGGATCGACCTGTCTCAGCTGGGAGGCGACGGATCCGGCGGAGGCGGAAGCGGGAAAAGAACCGCCGA
CGGCAGCGAATTCGAGCCCAAGAAGAAGAGGAAAGTCTCGAGCGGAGGCGACTACAAAGACCATGACGGT
GATTATAAAGATCATGACATCGATTACAAGGATGACGATGACAAGGGAGGCGGTGGAAGCGGCGCAACAA
ACTTCTCTCTGCTGAAACAAGCCGGAGATGTCGAAGAGAATCCTGGACCGATGGTGAGCAAGGGCGAGGA
GCTGTTCACCGGGGTGGTGCCCATCCTGGTCGAGCTGGACGGCGACGTAAACGGCCACAAGTTCAGCGTG
TCCGGCGAGGGCGAGGGCGATGCCACCTACGGCAAGCTGACCCTGAAGTTCATCTGCACCACCGGCAAGC
TGCCCGTGCCCTGGCCCACCCTCGTGACCACCCTGACCTACGGCGTGCAGTGCTTCAGCCGCTACCCCGA
CCACATGAAGCAGCACGACTTCTTCAAGTCCGCCATGCCCGAAGGCTACGTCCAGGAGCGCACCATCTTC
TTCAAGGACGACGGCAACTACAAGACCCGCGCCGAGGTGAAGTTCGAGGGCGACACCCTGGTGAACCGCA
TCGAGCTGAAGGGCATCGACTTCAAGGAGGACGGCAACATCCTGGGGCACAAGCTGGAGTACAACTACAA
CAGCCACAACGTCTATATCATGGCCGACAAGCAGAAGAACGGCATCAAGGTGAACTTCAAGATCCGCCAC
AACATCGAGGACGGCAGCGTGCAGCTCGCCGACCACTACCAGCAGAACACCCCCATCGGCGACGGCCCCG
TGCTGCTGCCCGACAACCACTACCTGAGCACCCAGTCCGCCCTGAGCAAAGACCCCAACGAGAAGCGCGA
TCACATGGTCCTGCTGGAGTTCGTGACCGCCGCCGGGATCACTCTCGGCATGGACGAGCTGTACAAGTGA
CCGGTCATCATCACCATCACCATTGAGTTTAAACCCGCTGATCAGCCTCGACTGTGCCTTCTAGTTGCCA
GCCATCTGTTGTTTGCCCCTCCCCCGTGCCTTCCTTGACCCTGGAAGGTGCCACTCCCACTGTCCTTTCC
TAATAAAATGAGGAAATTGCATCGCATTGTCTGAGTAGGTGTCATTCTATTCTGGGGGGTGGGGTGGGGC
AGGACAGCAAGGGGGAGGATTGGGAAGACAATAGCAGGCATGCTGGGGATGCGGTGGGCTCTATGGCTTC
TGAGGCGGAAAGAACCAGCTGGGGCTCGATACCGTCGACCTCTAGCTAGAGCTTGGCGTAATCATGGTCA
TAGCTGTTTCCTGTGTGAAATTGTTATCCGCTCACAATTCCACACAACATACGAGCCGGAAGCATAAAGT
GTAAAGCCTAGGGTGCCTAATGAGTGAGCTAACTCACATTAATTGCGTTGCGCTCACTGCCCGCTTTCCA
GTCGGGAAACCTGTCGTGCCAGCTGCATTAATGAATCGGCCAACGCGCGGGGAGAGGCGGTTTGCGTATT
GGGCGCTCTTCCGCTTCCTCGCTCACTGACTCGCTGCGCTCGGTCGTTCGGCTGCGGCGAGCGGTATCAG
CTCACTCAAAGGCGGTAATACGGTTATCCACAGAATCAGGGGATAACGCAGGAAAGAACATGTGAGCAAA
AGGCCAGCAAAAGGCCAGGAACCGTAAAAAGGCCGCGTTGCTGGCGTTTTTCCATAGGCTCCGCCCCCCT
GACGAGCATCACAAAAATCGACGCTCAAGTCAGAGGTGGCGAAACCCGACAGGACTATAAAGATACCAGG
CGTTTCCCCCTGGAAGCTCCCTCGTGCGCTCTCCTGTTCCGACCCTGCCGCTTACCGGATACCTGTCCGC
CTTTCTCCCTTCGGGAAGCGTGGCGCTTTCTCAATGCTCACGCTGTAGGTATCTCAGTTCGGTGTAGGTC
GTTCGCTCCAAGCTGGGCTGTGTGCACGAACCCCCCGTTCAGCCCGACCGCTGCGCCTTATCCGGTAACT
ATCGTCTTGAGTCCAACCCGGTAAGACACGACTTATCGCCACTGGCAGCAGCCACTGGTAACAGGATTAG
CAGAGCGAGGTATGTAGGCGGTGCTACAGAGTTCTTGAAGTGGTGGCCTAACTACGGCTACACTAGAAGG
ACAGTATTTGGTATCTGCGCTCTGCTGAAGCCAGTTACCTTCGGAAAAAGAGTTGGTAGCTCTTGATCCG
GCAAACAAACCACCGCTGGTAGCGGTGGTTTTTTTGTTTGCAAGCAGCAGATTACGCGCAGAAAAAAAGG
ATCTCAAGAAGATCCTTTGATCTTTTCTACGGGGTCTGACGCTCAGTGGAACGAAAACTCACGTTAAGGG
ATTTTGGTCATGAGATTATCAAAAAGGATCTTCACCTAGATCCTTTTAAATTAAAAATGAAGTTTTAAAT
CAATCTAAAGTATATATGAGTAAACTTGGTCTGACAGTTACCAATGCTTAATCAGTGAGGCACCTATCTC
AGCGATCTGTCTATTTCGTTCATCCATAGTTGCCTGACTCCCCGTCGTGTAGATAACTACGATACGGGAG
GGCTTACCATCTGGCCCCAGTGCTGCAATGATACCGCGAGACCCACGCTCACCGGCTCCAGATTTATCAG
CAATAAACCAGCCAGCCGGAAGGGCCGAGCGCAGAAGTGGTCCTGCAACTTTATCCGCCTCCATCCAGTC
TATTAATTGTTGCCGGGAAGCTAGAGTAAGTAGTTCGCCAGTTAATAGTTTGCGCAACGTTGTTGCCATT
GCTACAGGCATCGTGGTGTCACGCTCGTCGTTTGGTATGGCTTCATTCAGCTCCGGTTCCCAACGATCAA
GGCGAGTTACATGATCCCCCATGTTGTGCAAAAAAGCGGTTAGCTCCTTCGGTCCTCCGATCGTTGTCAG
AAGTAAGTTGGCCGCAGTGTTATCACTCATGGTTATGGCAGCACTGCATAATTCTCTTACTGTCATGCCA
TCCGTAAGATGCTTTTCTGTGACTGGTGAGTACTCAACCAAGTCATTCTGAGAATAGTGTATGCGGCGAC
CGAGTTGCTCTTGCCCGGCGTCAATACGGGATAATACCGCGCCACATAGCAGAACTTTAAAAGTGCTCAT
CATTGGAAAACGTTCTTCGGGGCGAAAACTCTCAAGGATCTTACCGCTGTTGAGATCCAGTTCGATGTAA
CCCACTCGTGCACCCAACTGATCTTCAGCATCTTTTACTTTCACCAGCGTTTCTGGGTGAGCAAAAACAG
GAAGGCAAAATGCCGCAAAAAAGGGAATAAGGGCGACACGGAAATGTTGAATACTCATACTCTTCCTTTT
TCAATATTATTGAAGCATTTATCAGGGTTATTGTCTCATGAGCGGATACATATTTGAATGTATTTAGAAA
AATAAACAAATAGGGGTTCCGCGCACATTTCCCCGAAAAGTGCCACCTGACGTCGACGGATCGGGAGATC
GATCTCCCGATCCCCTAGGGTCGACTCTCAGTACAATCTGCTCTGATGCCGCATAGTTAAGCCAGTATCT
GCTCCCTGCTTGTGTGTTGGAGGTCGCTGAGTAGTGCGCGAGCAAAATTTAAGCTACAACAAGGCAAGGC
TTGACCGACAATTGCATGAAGAATCTGCTTAGGGTTAGGCGTTTTGCGCTGCTTCGCGATGTACGGGCCA
GATATACGCGTTGACATTGATTATTGACTAGTTATTAATAGTAATCAATTACGGGGTCATTAGTTCATAG
CCCATATATGGAGTTCCGCGTTACATAACTTACGGTAAATGGCCCGCCTGGCTGACCGCCCAACGACCCC
CGCCCATTGACGTCAATAATGACGTATGTTCCCATAGTAACGCCAATAGGGACTTTCCATTGACGTCAAT
GGGTGGACTATTTACGGTAAACTGCCCACTTGGCAGTACATCAAGTGTATC
Features (pLannotate 1.2.2; 18 found; start..end, strand, type, name):
    132..335     +  promoter       CMV promoter: human cytomegalovirus (CMV) immediate early promoter
    377..395     +  promoter       T7 promoter: promoter for bacteriophage T7 RNA polymerase
    409..2127    +  CDS            Cas9(N): N-terminal portion of Streptococcus pyogenes Cas9 (Zetsche et al., 2015)
   2014..4512    +  CDS            Cas9(C): C-terminal portion of Streptococcus pyogenes Cas9 (Zetsche et al., 2015)
   4600..4665    +  CDS            3xFLAG: three tandem FLAG® epitope tags, followed by an enterokinase cleavage site
   4741..5457    +  CDS            EGFP: EGFP is a basic (constitutively fluorescent) green fluorescent protein published in 1996, derived from Aequorea victoria. It is reported to be a rapidly-maturing weak dimer with moderate acid sensitivity.
   5512..5736    +  polyA_signal   bGH poly(A) signal: bovine growth hormone polyadenylation signal
   5740..5761    +  promoter       SV40 promoter (fragment): SV40 enhancer and early promoter
   5766..5782    +  misc_feature   MCS (fragment): pBluescript multiple cloning site
   5831..5847    -  protein_bind   lac operator: The lac repressor binds to the lac operator to inhibit transcription in E. coli. This inhibition can be relieved by adding lactose or isopropyl-β-D-thiogalactopyranoside (IPTG). lac repressor encoded by lacI
   5855..5885    -  promoter       lac promoter: promoter for the E. coli lac operon
   5900..5921    -  protein_bind   CAP binding site: CAP binding activates transcription in the presence of cAMP. E. coli catabolite activator protein
   5934..6026    -  CDS            lacI (fragment): lac repressor; lacI; The lac repressor binds to the lac operator to inhibit transcription in E. coli. This inhibition can be relieved by adding lactose or isopropyl-β-D-thiogalactopyranoside (IPTG).
   6209..6797    -  rep_origin     ori: high-copy-number ColE1/pMB1/pBR322/pUC origin of replication
   6968..7828    -  CDS            AmpR: β-lactamase; bla; confers resistance to ampicillin, carbenicillin, and related antibiotics
   7829..7933    -  promoter       AmpR promoter: bla
   8004..8048    -  misc_feature   bom (fragment): basis of mobility region from pBR322
   8203..131     +  enhancer       CMV enhancer (across the origin): human cytomegalovirus immediate early enhancer
