[The description below was written by a language model from this plasmid's Addgene catalogue record and pLannotate feature annotations shown in this document.]
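Description:
pCMV-T7-SpCas9-VRQR-P2A-EGFP (RTW3161) is an 8,451-bp mammalian expression and in vitro transcription plasmid built on the RTW3027 backbone. It is maintained in E. coli through a high-copy ColE1/pUC-type origin and selected with ampicillin via the β-lactamase gene and its native promoter. The remaining backbone annotations (lac promoter/operator, CAP site, and fragments of lacI, an SV40 promoter, a multiple cloning site and the pBR322 bom region) are short vestigial remnants with no evident role in the construct's function. No mammalian selection marker is annotated. The two feature tables, from the depositor sequence and the repository's sequencing result, are the same length and show identical features in the same order, differing only in where numbering begins.

The payload is a single transcription unit driven by the CMV immediate early enhancer and promoter, with a T7 promoter placed just upstream of the coding sequence so that the same plasmid can template in vitro transcription of mRNA. The open reading frame encodes human codon-optimized Streptococcus pyogenes Cas9 carrying the VRQR substitutions (D1135V/G1218R/R1335Q/T1337R); the annotation software splits this into overlapping N- and C-terminal Cas9 hits, but it is one continuous gene. At the C terminus come a bipartite nuclear localization signal, a 3xFLAG epitope for detection, and a P2A self-cleaving peptide followed by EGFP, so that the nuclease and a separate green fluorescent marker are produced from one transcript, which terminates at the bGH polyadenylation signal. The NLS and P2A are stated in the catalogue record but not individually annotated. No guide RNA cassette is present, so a guide must be supplied separately. The plasmid is suited to genome editing with this engineered Cas9 variant in human cells, with EGFP reporting on transfected cells.
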