Addgene plasmid #139992: pCMV-T7-SpCas9-VRQR-P2A-EGFP (RTW3161)
Purpose: CMV and T7 promoter expression plasmid for human codon optimized SpCas9-VRQR(D1135V/G1218R/R1335Q/T1337R) with a c-terminal bi-partite NLS, 3x flag tag, and P2A-EGFP
Depositing lab: Benjamin Kleinstiver. Depositing organization: Massachusetts General Hospital. Publication: Unconstrained genome targeting with near-PAMless engineered CRISPR-Cas9 variants. Walton RT, Christie KA, Whittaker MN, Kleinstiver BP. Science. 2020 Apr 17;368(6488):290-296. doi: 10.1126/science.aba8853. Epub 2020 Mar 26. PubMed 32217751.
Backbone
  Vector backbone: RTW3027
  Backbone manufacturer: Kleinstiver Lab (Addgene ID 139987)
  Vector type: Mammalian Expression, CRISPR ; in vitro transcription; T7 promoter
Growth in bacteria
  Bacterial resistance: Ampicillin, 100 μg/mL
  Growth temperature: 37°C
  Growth strain: DH5alpha
  Copy number: High Copy
Gene/Insert
  Gene/Insert name: human codon optimized SpCas9-VRQR with BPNLS-3xFLAG-P2A-EGFP (alt name: RTW3161)
  Species: Synthetic
  Mutation: VRQR=D1135V/G1218R/R1335Q/T1337R
  Promoter: CMV and T7
  Tag / fusion protein: BPNLS-3xFLAG-P2A-EGFP (C terminal on insert)
  Cloning method: Gibson Cloning
  Sequencing primers: 5′ oBK6928-CCAAGTCTCCACCCCATTGACG; 3′ oBK219-GGGAGTGGCACCTTCCAGGGTC
Terms and licenses: Academic/Nonprofit Terms; Industry Terms: Not Available to Industry
How to cite: pCMV-T7-SpCas9-VRQR-P2A-EGFP (RTW3161) was a gift from Benjamin Kleinstiver (Addgene plasmid # 139992 ; http://n2t.net/addgene:139992 ; RRID:Addgene_139992)
